>Addgene plasmid #246296 | p305N-13 | addgene full sequence | sequence record 494269 | Addgene NGS Result
TTGAGATCCTTTTTTTCTGCGCGTAATCTGCTGCTTGCAAACAAAAAAACCACCGCTACCAGCGGTGGTT
TGTTTGCCGGATCAAGAGCTACCAACTCTTTTTCCGAAGGTAACTGGCTTCAGCAGAGCGCAGATACCAA
ATACTGTTCTTCTAGTGTAGCCGTAGTTAGGCCACCACTTCAAGAACTCTGTAGCACCGCCTACATACCT
CGCTCTGCTAATCCTGTTACCAGTGGCTGCTGCCAGTGGCGATAAGTCGTGTCTTACCGGGTTGGACTCA
AGACGATAGTTACCGGATAAGGCGCAGCGGTCGGGCTGAACGGGGGGTTCGTGCACACAGCCCAGCTTGG
AGCGAACGACCTACACCGAACTGAGATACCTACAGCGTGAGCTATGAGAAAGCGCCACGCTTCCCGAAGG
GAGAAAGGCGGACAGGTATCCGGTAAGCGGCAGGGTCGGAACAGGAGAGCGCACGAGGGAGCTTCCAGGG
GGAAACGCCTGGTATCTTTATAGTCCTGTCGGGTTTCGCCACCTCTGACTTGAGCGTCGATTTTTGTGAT
GCTCGTCAGGGGGGCGGAGCCTATGGAAAAACGCCAGCAACGCGGCCTTTTTACGGTTCCTGGCCTTTTG
CTGGCCTTTTGCTCACATGTTCTTTCCTGCGTTATCCCCTGATTCTGTGGATAACCGTATTACCGCCTTT
GAGTGAGCTGATACCGCTCGCCGCAGCCGAACGACCGAGCGCAGCGAGTCAGTGAGCGAGGAAGCGGAAG
AGGATCTCAGTAAAGCGCTGGCTGCTGAACCCCCAGCCGGAACTGACCCCACAAGGCCCTAGCGTTTGCA
ATGCACCAGGTCATCATTGACCCAGGCGTGTTCCACCAGGCCGCTGCCTCGCAACTCTTCGCAGGCTTCG
CCGACCTGCTCGCGCCACTTCTTCACGCGGGTGGAATCCGATCCGCACATGAGGCGGAAGGTTTCCAGCT
TGAGCGGGTACGGCTCCCGGTGCGAGCTGAAATAGTCGAACATCCGTCGGGCCGTCGGCGACAGCTTGCG
GTACTTCTCCCATATGAATTTCGTGTAGTGGTCGCCAGCAAACAGCACGACGATTTCCTCGTCGATCAGG
ACCTGGCAACGGGACGTTTTCTTGCCACGGTCCAGGACGCGGAAGCGGTGCAGCAGCGACACCGATTCCA
GGTGCCCAACGCGGTCGGACGTGAAGCCCATCGCCGTCGCCTGTAGGCGCGACAGGCATTCCTCGGCCTT
CGTGTAATACCGGCCATTGATCGACCAGCCCAGGTCCTGGCAAAGCTCGTAGAACGTGAAGGTGATCGGC
TCGCCGATAGGGGTGCGCTTCGCGTACTCCAACACCTGCTGCCACACCAGTTCGTCATCGTCGGCCCGCA
GCTCGACGCCGGTGTAGGTGATCTTCACGTCCTTGTTGACGTGGAAAATGACCTTGTTTTGCAGCGCCTC
GCGCGGGATTTTCTTGTTGCGCGTGGTGAACAGGGCAGAGCGGGCCGTGTCGTTTGGCATCGCTCGCATC
GTGTCCGGCCACGGCGCAATATCGAACAAGGAAAGCTGCATTTCCTTGATCTGCTGCTTCGTGTGTTTCA
GCAACGCGGCTTGCTTGGCCTCGCTGACCTGTTTTGCCAGGTCCTCGCCGGCGGTTTTTCGCTTCTTGGT
CGTCATAGTTCCTCGCGTGTCGATGGTCATCGACTTCGCCAAACCTGCCGCCTCCTGTTCGAGACGACGC
GAACGCTCCACGGCGGCCGATGGCGCGGGCAGGGCAGGGGGAGCCAGTTGCACGCTGTCGCGCTCGATCT
TGGCCGTAGCTTGCTGGGCCATCGAGCCGACGGACTGGAAGGTTTCGCGGGGCGCACGCATGACGGTGCG
GCTTGCGATGGTTTCGGCATCCTCGGCGGAAAACCCCGCGTCGATCAGTTCTTGCCTGTATGCCTTCCGG
TCAAACGTCCGATTCATTCACCCTCCTTGCGGGATTGCCCCGACTCACGCCGGGGCAATGTGCCCTTATT
CCTGATTTGATCCGCCTGGTGCCTTGGTGTCCAGATAATCCACCTTATCGGCAATGAAGTCGGTCCCGTA
GACCGTCTGGCCGTCCTTCTCGTACTTGGTATTCCGAATCTTGCCCTGCACGAATACCAGCGACCCCTTG
CCCAAATACTTGCCGTGGGCCTCGGCCTGAGAGCCAAAACACTTGATGCGGAAGAAGTCGGTGCGCTCCT
GCTTGTCGCCAGCATCGTTGCGCCACATCTAGGTACTAAAACAATTCATCCAGTAAAATATAATATTTTA
TTTTCTCCCAATCAGGCTTGATCCCCAGTAAGTCAAAAAATAGCTCGACATACTGTTCTTCCCCAATATC
CTCCCTGATCGACCGGACGCAGAAGGCAATGTCATACCACTTGTCCGCCCTGCCGCTTCTCCCAAGATCA
ATAAAGCCACTTACTTTGCCATCTTTCACAAAGATGTTGCTGTCTCCCAGGTCGCCGTGGGAAAAGACAA
GTTCCTCTTCGGGCTTTTCCGTCTTTAAAAAATCATACAGCTCGCGCGGATCTTTAAATGGGGTGTCTTC
TTCCCAGTTTTCGCAATCCACATCGGCCAGATCGTTATTCAGTAAGTAATCCAATTCGGCTAAGCGGCTG
TCTAAGCTATTCGTATAGGGACAATCCGATATGTCGATGGAGTGAAAGAGCCTGATGCACTCCGCATACA
GCTCGATAATCTTTTCAGGGCTTTGTTCATCTTCATACTCTTCCGAGCAAAGGACGCCATCGGCCTCACT
CATGAGCAGATTGCTCCAGCCATCATGCCGTTCAAGGTGCAGGACCTTTGGAACAGGCAGCTTTCCTTCC
AGCCATAGCATCATGTCCTTTTCCCGTTCCACATCATAGGTGGTCCCTTTATACCGGCTGTCCGTCATTT
TTAAATATAGGTTTTCATTTTCTCCCACCAGCTTATATACCTTAGCAGGAGACATTCCTTCCGTATCTTT
TACGCAGCGGTATTTTTCGATCAGTTTTTTCAATTCCGGTGATATTCTCATTTTAGCCATTTATTATTTC
CTTCCTCTTTTCTACAGTATTTAAAGATACCCCAAGAAGCTAATTATAACAAGACGAACTCCAATTCACT
GTTCCTTGCATTCTAAAACTTTAAATACCAGAAAACAGCTTTTTCAAAGTTGTTTTCAAAGTTGGCGTAT
AACATAGTATCGACGGAGCCGATTTTGAAACCACAATTATGGGTGATGCTGCCAACGCGAGAGCGGGCCG
GGAGGGTTCGAGAAGGGGGGGCACCCCCCTTCGGCGTGCGCGGTCACGCGCACAGGGCGCAGCCCTGGTT
AAAAACAAGGTTTATAAATATTGGTTTAAAAGCAGGTTAAAAGACAGGTTAGCGGTGGCCGAAAAACGGG
CGGAAACCCTTGCAAATGCTGGATTTTCTGCCTGTGGACAGCCCCTCAAATGTCAATAGGTGCGCCCCTC
ATCTGTCAGCACTCTGCCCCTCAAGTGTCAAGGATCGCGCCCCTCATCTGTCAGTAGTCGCGCCCCTCAA
GTGTCAATACCGCAGGGCACTTATCCCCAGGCTTGTCCACATCATCTGTGGGAAACTCGCGTAAAATCAG
GCGTTTTCGCCGATTTGCGAGGCTGGCCAGCTCCACGTCGCCGGCCGAAATCGAGCCTGCCCCTCATCTG
TCAACGCCGCGCCGGGTGAGTCGGCCCCTCAAGTGTCAACGTCCGCCCCTCATCTGTCAGTGAGGGCCAA
GTTTTCCGCGAGGTATCCACAACGCCGGCGGCTGCGGTGTCTCGCACACGGCTTCGACGGCGTTTCTGGC
GCGTTTGCAGGGCCATAGACGGCCGCCAGCCCAGCGGCGAGGGCAACCAGCCCGGTGAGCGTCTCTAGTG
GACTGATGGGCTGCCTGTATCGAGTGGTGATTTTGTGCCGAGCTGCCGGTCGGGGAGCTGTTGGCTGGCT
GGTGGCAGGATATATTGTGGTGTAAACAAATTGACGATTTAAATGGTAGGCGCGGCTTAATTAAGCGCTT
AATTAAGCGCTTAATTAAGCGCTTAATAAGCCGCGCCGTACCCCAATAGTCTCGACAGACACATAGCACC
TAACATTATTGCTTAAATTTACTATTTTTTTACTATATTATACTCAACCCAATGAGCATAAAGACTGTAA
AATCTCAAATTCCTGAGAAGCATATTTATCGATCCCACAGACTTGATAGTTCCATAATCCATACGCTGCA
GCCAAATTGCTAGTGTGTTGAACATTTAACACGTAGAGAACTAGAAAAGATATAAAACTAAGATTGATAT
CCAAAATAGACGAGAACAATAAGCAAAAACTCTTAGTTTTGAAATAAATCAACAATCCCGAGGGTTGTCA
CATACATCAAAAACGAAAATCCATATAGCAAAAAAAACTCTAAATTACCGTTCGACAAAAAGAGAAAACT
GATAGGACATTTGCTAAACATTAAAATCAAAATTTGGATCAAGCCGAATTCTCAGAAGAACTCGTCAAGA
AGGCGATAGAAGGCGATGCGCTGCGAATCGGGAGCGGCGATACCGTAAAGCACGAGGAAGCGGTCAGCCC
ATTCGCCGCCAAGCTCTTCAGCAATATCACGGGTAGCCAACGCTATGTCCTGATAGCGGTCCGCCACACC
CAGCCGGCCACAGTCGATGAATCCAGAAAAGCGGCCATTTTCCACCATGATATTCGGCAAGCAGGCATCG
CCATGGGTCACGACGAGATCATCGCCGTCGGGCATGCGCGCCTTGAGCCTGGCGAACAGTTCGGCTGGCG
CGAGCCCCTGATGCTCTTCGTCCAGATCATCCTGATCGACAAGACCGGCTTCCATCCGAGTACGTGCTCG
CTCGATGCGATGTTTCGCTTGGTGGTCGAATGGGCAGGTAGCCGGATCAAGCGTATGCAGCCGCCGCATT
GCATCAGCCATGATGGATACTTTCTCGGCAGGAGCAAGGTGAGATGACAGGAGATCCTGCCCCGGCACTT
CGCCCAATAGCAGCCAGTCCCTTCCCGCTTCAGTGACAACGTCGAGCACAGCTGCGCAAGGAACGCCCGT
CGTGGCCAGCCACGATAGCCGCGCTGCCTCGTCCTGCAGTTCATTCAGGGCACCGGACAGGTCGGTCTTG
ACAAAAAGAACCGGGCGCCCCTGCGCTGACAGCCGGAACACGGCGGCATCAGAGCAGCCGATTGTCTGTT
GTGCCCAGTCATAGCCGAATAGCCTCTCCACCCAAGCGGCCGGAGAACCTGCGTGCAATCCATCTTGTTC
AATCATCTCGAGACGTACCGCGCGATGCATTCGAAGATCGATCCTTCGCCTGGAGGAGAGAAATCAGTGG
CGCTGCGGCTTTTAGGGTTTCTTTGTTGATGGAATGAGAGTGTAAGCTCTGCCAGTGCCACTTTATTAGG
GTTTTACAAGCCCTTTTCTTCGTAATTGGGCCTGACATTTTGTGCCACTTGGGCCTTTAGAGATGAAAAT
GTATATTGGGCTTAAGTTGACTTGAAGGATAAATTAGTTTAGGATATTACGTTTTTTATGAGAATTGGTG
TGTCGGATACATGTATATGATGCATTCAAATATATGTATTCTAGATACATTTAAGTTTAGATACAATCTA
AAATGTGTCTTTAATTACAGGACTGTAACTAAAATACTTAATGTAAGAAGAATATTACTCCTTTAATAGC
TTTTGAGTATATCTAGTCTAACATCTTTTAAAAAAGTCTAATTTCTTTCATTTATTTTTCGAGCAATAGC
AAAGTGCATAATTATTTTTTTCTTCTAGAAATTCAGATTTGTTTCTCTAAATTTTGAGATTCTTTTCTCA
ATTTTGTATGTCTAGAGAACAATGTGTATTTTTCACTCTAGTTGGTTGTTACTTTGTTGAATGTTCTGAT
AAAAGTATATTGTTATTTCTGAAGTAGATATAAACCTTCATTTGGAAATTATACATAAATCAAAATCGTT
AATTATCTAGATCAAGATATATGCCCTTTTCCTAATGTATTTGATACATGCACCTAATTTCACTAGATGT
ATCTTTTCTATTTTTTAAATTATGAATAGTTAATTTTTTCCATATGTGTATTTGATACATACTTCATGAC
TTTAAAAAATTAATTATATACCAGATATATGTATTTAAAATTTGTTATGTATTTAAAGTATGTATATGAT
TATTCGATATTAATCTCTTCGATGAAGGCCTCTGGCTTCCCACATCGTTCATGGAGACAACACGTCTGCG
CTTTACATAGCCTGGCTTCCAAACCTTTATCGCATGCCCGAAGGCTACGTCCGTTTTAGAGCTAGAAATA
GCAAGTTAAAATAAGGCTAGTCCGTTATCAACTTGAAAAAGTGGCACCGAGTCGGTGCTTTTTTTACTAG
TGGAGCTCAACTTTTGATTCGCTATTTGCAGTGCACCTGTGGCGTTCATCACATCTTTTGTGACACTGTT
TGCACTGGTCATTGCTATTACAAAGGACCTTCCTGATGTTGAAGGAGATCGAAAGTAAGTAACTGCACGC
ATAACCATTTTCTTTCCGCTCTTTGGCTCAATCCATTTGACAGTCAAAGACAATGTTTAACCAGCTCCGT
TTGATATATTGTCTTTATGTGTTTGTTCAAGCATGTTTAGTTAATCATGCCTTTGATTGATCTTGAATAG
GTTCCAAATATCAACCCTGGCAACAAAACTTGGAGTGAGAAACATTGCATTCCTCGGTTCTGGACTTCTG
CTAGTAAATTATGTTTCAGCCATATCACTAGCTTTCTACATGCCTCAGGTGAATTCATCTATTTCCGTCT
TAACTATTTCGGTTAATTAAAGCACGAACACCATTACTGCATGTAGAAGCTTGATAAACTATCGCCACCA
ATTTATTTTTGTTGCGATATTGTTACTTTCCTCAGTATGCAGCTTTGAAAAGACCAACCCTCTTATCCTT
TAACAATGAACAGGTTTTTAGAGGTAGCTTGATGATTCCTGCACATGTGATCTTGGCTTCAGGCTTAATT
TTCCAGGTAAAGCATTATGAGATACTCTTATATCTCTTACATACTTTTGAGATAATGCACAAGAACTTCA
TAACTATATGCTTTAGTTTCTGCATTTGACACTGCCAAATTCATTAATCTCTAATATCTTTGTTGTTGAT
CTTTGGTAGACATGGGTACTAGAAAAAGCAAACTACACCAAGGTAAAATACTTTTGTACAAACATAAACT
CGTTATCACGGAACATCAATGGAGTGTATATCTAACGGAGTGTAGAAACATTTGATTATTGCAGGAAGCT
ATCTCAGGATATTATCGGTTTATATGGAATCTCTTCTACGCAGAGTATCTGTTATTCCCCTTCCTCTAGC
TTTCAATTTCATGGTGAGGATATGCAGTTTTCTTTGTATATCATTCTTCTTCTTCTTTGTAGCTTGGAGT
CAAAATCGGTTCCTTCATGTACATACATCAAGGATATGTCCTTCTGAATTTTTATATCTTGCAATAAAAA
TGCTTGTACCAATTGAAACACCAGCTTTTTGAGTTCTATGATCACTGACTTGGTTCTAACCAAAAAAAAA
AAAATGTTTAATTTACATATCTAAAAGTAGGTTTAGGGAAACCTAAACAGTAAAATATTTGTATATTATT
CGAATTTCACTCATCATAAAAACTTAAATTGCACCATAAAATTTTGTTTTACTATTAATGATGTAATTTG
TGTAACTTAAGATAAAAATAATATTCCGTAAGTTAACCGGCTAAAACCACGTATAAACCAGGGAACCTGT
TAAACCGGTTCTTTACTGGATAAAGAAATGAAAGCCCATGTAGACAGCTCCATTAGAGCCCAAACCCTAA
ATTTCTCATCTATATAAAAGGAGTGACATTAGGGTTTTTGTTCGTCCTCTTAAAGCTTCTCGTTTTCTCT
GCCGTCTCTCTCATTCGCGCGACGCAAACGATCTTCAGGTGATCTTCTTTCTCCAAATCCTCTCTCATAA
CTCTGATTTCGTACTTGTGTATTTGAGCTCACGCTCTGTTTCTCTCACCACAGCAGCTAGCATGGACAAG
AAGTACTCCATTGGGCTCGATATCGGCACAAACAGCGTCGGCTGGGCCGTCATTACGGACGAGTACAAGG
TGCCGAGCAAAAAATTCAAAGTTCTGGGCAATACCGATCGCCACAGCATAAAGAAGAACCTCATTGGCGC
CCTCCTGTTCGACTCCGGGGAGACGGCCGAAGCCACGCGGCTCAAAAGAACAGCACGGCGCAGATATACC
CGCAGAAAGAATCGGATCTGCTACCTGCAGGAGATCTTTAGTAATGAGATGGCTAAGGTGGATGACTCTT
TCTTCCATAGGCTGGAGGAGTCCTTTTTGGTGGAGGAGGATAAAAAGCACGAGCGCCACCCAATCTTTGG
CAATATCGTGGACGAGGTGGCGTACCATGAAAAGTACCCAACCATATATCATCTGAGGAAGAAGCTTGTA
GACAGTACTGATAAGGCTGACTTGCGGTTGATCTATCTCGCGCTGGCGCATATGATCAAATTTCGGGGAC
ACTTCCTCATCGAGGGGGACCTGAACCCAGACAACAGCGATGTCGACAAACTCTTTATCCAACTGGTTCA
GACTTACAATCAGCTTTTCGAAGAGAACCCGATCAACGCATCCGGAGTTGACGCCAAAGCAATCCTGAGC
GCTAGGCTGTCCAAATCCCGGCGGCTCGAAAACCTCATCGCACAGCTCCCTGGGGAGAAGAAGAACGGCC
TGTTTGGTAATCTTATCGCCCTGTCACTCGGGCTGACCCCCAACTTTAAATCTAACTTCGACCTGGCCGA
AGATGCCAAGCTTCAACTGAGCAAAGACACCTACGATGATGATCTCGACAATCTGCTGGCCCAGATCGGC
GACCAGTACGCAGACCTTTTTTTGGCGGCAAAGAACCTGTCAGACGCCATTCTGCTGAGTGATATTCTGC
GAGTGAACACGGAGATCACCAAAGCTCCGCTGAGCGCTAGTATGATCAAGCGCTATGATGAGCACCACCA
AGACTTGACTTTGCTGAAGGCCCTTGTCAGACAGCAACTGCCTGAGAAGTACAAGGAAATTTTCTTCGAT
CAGTCTAAAAATGGCTACGCCGGATACATTGACGGCGGAGCAAGCCAGGAGGAATTTTACAAATTTATTA
AGCCCATCTTGGAAAAAATGGACGGCACCGAGGAGCTGCTGGTAAAGCTTAACAGAGAAGATCTGTTGCG
CAAACAGCGCACTTTCGACAATGGAAGCATCCCCCACCAGATTCACCTGGGCGAACTGCACGCTATCCTC
AGGCGGCAAGAGGATTTCTACCCCTTTTTGAAAGATAACAGGGAAAAGATTGAGAAAATCCTCACATTTC
GGATACCCTACTATGTAGGCCCCCTCGCCCGGGGAAATTCCAGATTCGCGTGGATGACTCGCAAATCAGA
AGAGACCATCACTCCCTGGAACTTCGAGGAAGTCGTGGATAAGGGGGCCTCTGCCCAGTCCTTCATCGAA
AGGATGACTAACTTTGATAAAAATCTGCCTAACGAAAAGGTGCTTCCTAAACACTCTCTGCTGTACGAGT
ACTTCACAGTTTATAACGAGCTGACCAAGGTCAAATACGTCACAGAAGGGATGAGAAAGCCAGCATTCCT
GTCTGGAGAGCAGAAGAAAGCTATCGTGGACCTCCTCTTCAAGACGAACCGGAAAGTTACCGTGAAACAG
CTCAAAGAAGACTATTTCAAAAAGATTGAATGTTTCGACTCTGTTGAAATCAGCGGAGTGGAGGATCGCT
TCAACGCATCCCTGGGAACGTATCACGATCTCCTGAAAATCATTAAAGACAAGGACTTCCTGGACAATGA
GGAGAACGAGGACATTCTTGAGGACATTGTCCTCACCCTTACGTTGTTTGAAGATAGGGAGATGATTGAA
GAACGCTTGAAAACTTACGCTCATCTCTTCGACGACAAAGTCATGAAACAGCTCAAGAGGCGCCGATATA
CAGGATGGGGGCGGCTGTCAAGAAAACTGATCAATGGCATCCGAGACAAGCAGAGTGGAAAGACAATCCT
GGATTTTCTTAAGTCCGATGGATTTGCCAACCGGAACTTCATGCAGTTGATCCATGATGACTCTCTCACC
TTTAAGGAGGACATCCAGAAAGCACAAGTTTCTGGCCAGGGGGACAGTCTTCACGAGCACATCGCTAATC
TTGCAGGTAGCCCAGCTATCAAAAAGGGAATACTGCAGACCGTTAAGGTCGTGGATGAACTCGTCAAAGT
AATGGGAAGGCATAAGCCCGAGAATATCGTTATCGAGATGGCCCGAGAGAACCAAACTACCCAGAAGGGA
CAGAAGAACAGTAGGGAAAGGATGAAGAGGATTGAAGAGGGTATAAAAGAACTGGGGTCCCAAATCCTTA
AGGAACACCCAGTTGAAAACACCCAGCTTCAGAATGAGAAGCTCTACCTGTACTACCTGCAGAACGGCAG
GGACATGTACGTGGATCAGGAACTGGACATCAATCGGCTCTCCGACTACGACGTGGATCATATCGTGCCC
CAGTCTTTTCTCAAAGATGATTCTATTGATAATAAAGTGTTGACAAGATCCGATAAAAATAGAGGGAAGA
GTGATAACGTCCCCTCAGAAGAAGTTGTCAAGAAAATGAAAAATTATTGGCGGCAGCTGCTGAACGCCAA
ACTGATCACACAACGGAAGTTCGATAATCTGACTAAGGCTGAACGAGGTGGCCTGTCTGAGTTGGATAAA
GCCGGCTTCATCAAAAGGCAGCTTGTTGAGACACGCCAGATCACCAAGCACGTGGCCCAAATTCTCGATT
CACGCATGAACACCAAGTACGATGAAAATGACAAACTGATTCGAGAGGTGAAAGTTATTACTCTGAAGTC
TAAGCTGGTCTCAGATTTCAGAAAGGACTTTCAGTTTTATAAGGTGAGAGAGATCAACAATTACCACCAT
GCGCATGATGCCTACCTGAATGCAGTGGTAGGCACTGCACTTATCAAAAAATATCCCAAGCTTGAATCTG
AATTTGTTTACGGAGACTATAAAGTGTACGATGTTAGGAAAATGATCGCAAAGTCTGAGCAGGAAATAGG
CAAGGCCACCGCTAAGTACTTCTTTTACAGCAATATTATGAATTTTTTCAAGACCGAGATTACACTGGCC
AATGGAGAGATTCGGAAGCGACCACTTATCGAAACAAACGGAGAAACAGGAGAAATCGTGTGGGACAAGG
GTAGGGATTTCGCGACAGTCCGGAAGGTCCTGTCCATGCCGCAGGTGAACATCGTTAAAAAGACCGAAGT
ACAGACCGGAGGCTTCTCCAAGGAAAGTATCCTCCCGAAAAGGAACAGCGACAAGCTGATCGCACGCAAA
AAAGATTGGGACCCCAAGAAATACGGCGGATTCGATTCTCCTACAGTCGCTTACAGTGTACTGGTTGTGG
CCAAAGTGGAGAAAGGGAAGTCTAAAAAACTCAAAAGCGTCAAGGAACTGCTGGGCATCACAATCATGGA
GCGATCAAGCTTCGAAAAAAACCCCATCGACTTTCTCGAAGCGAAAGGATATAAAGAGGTCAAAAAAGAC
CTCATCATTAAGCTTCCCAAGTACTCTCTCTTTGAGCTTGAAAACGGCCGGAAACGAATGCTCGCTAGTG
CGGGCGAGCTGCAGAAAGGTAACGAGCTGGCACTGCCCTCTAAATACGTTAATTTCTTGTATCTGGCCAG
CCACTATGAAAAGCTCAAAGGGTCTCCCGAAGATAATGAGCAGAAGCAGCTGTTCGTGGAACAACACAAA
CACTACCTTGATGAGATCATCGAGCAAATAAGCGAGTTCTCCAAAAGAGTGATCCTCGCCGACGCTAACC
TCGATAAGGTGCTTTCTGCTTACAATAAGCACAGGGATAAGCCCATCAGGGAGCAGGCAGAAAACATTAT
CCACTTGTTTACTCTGACCAACTTGGGCGCGCCTGCAGCCTTCAAGTACTTCGACACCACCATAGACAGA
AAGCGGTACACCTCTACAAAGGAGGTCCTGGACGCCACACTGATTCATCAGTCAATTACGGGGCTCTATG
AAACAAGAATCGACCTCTCTCAGCTCGGTGGAGACGGAACAAGAAAGAGAAGAAAGGTGTGACGGATCCT
CGAATATGAAGATGAAGATGAAATATTTGGTGTGTCAAATAAAAAGCTTGTGTGCTTAAGTTTGTGTTTT
TTTCTTGGCTTGTTGTGTTATGAATTTGTGGCTTTTTCTAATATCAAATGAATGTAAGATCTCATTATAA
TGAATAAACAAATGTTTCTATAATCCATTGTGAATGTTTTGTTGGATCTCTTCTGCAGCATATAACTACT
GTATGTGCTATGGTATGGACTATGGAATATGATTAAAGATAAGGTTTAAACTATCAGTGTTTGACAGGAT
ATATTGGCGGGTAAACCTAAGAGAAAAGAGCGTTTATTAGAATAATCGGATATTTAAAAGGGCGTGAAAA
GGTTTATCCGTTCGTCCATTTGTATGTGCATGCCAACCACAGGAGATCCAAAAGGATCTAGGTGAAGATC
CTTTTTGATAATCTCATGACCAAAATCCCTTAACGTGAGTTTTCGTTCCACTGAGCGTCAGACCCCGTAG
AAAAGATCAAAGGATCTTC
Features (pLannotate 1.2.2; 15 found; start..end, strand, type, name):
      1..589     +  rep_origin     ori: high-copy-number ColE1/pMB1/pBR322/pUC origin of replication
    778..805     -  CDS            TetR (fragment): tetracycline resistance regulatory protein; tetR
    829..1977    -  CDS            trfA: trans-acting replication protein that binds to and activates oriV
   2276..3070    -  CDS            KanR: aminoglycoside phosphotransferase; aphA-3; confers resistance to kanamycin
   3282..3913    -  rep_origin     oriV: incP origin of replication
   3993..4017    +  misc_feature   LB T-DNA repeat: left border repeat from nopaline C58 T-DNA
   4532..5326    -  CDS            NeoR/KanR: aminoglycoside phosphotransferase from Tn5; aph(3')-II (or nptII); confers resistance to neomycin, kanamycin, and G418 (Geneticin®)
   6333..6352    +  CDS            VN155(I152L) (fragment): improved N-terminal fragment of mVenus for use in bimolecular fluorescence complementation (BiFC) (Kodama and Hu, 2010)
   6353..6428    +  misc_RNA       gRNA scaffold: guide RNA scaffold for the Streptococcus pyogenes CRISPR/Cas9 system
   6470..6841    +  CDS            HST (fragment): HSTC_ARATH - Also known as HPT2, VTE2-2. Experimental evidence at protein level: Swiss-Prot protein existence level 1. Involved in the synthesis of plastoquinone-9. Can use both homogentisic acid and 2,5-dihydroxyphenylacetic acid gamma-lactone as prenyl acceptors, and solanesyl diphosphate > farnesyl diphosphate > geranylgeranyl diphosphate >> phytyl diphosphate as prenyl donors. Do not catalyze the decardoxylation of homogentisate uncoupled from prenylation. From Arabidopsis thaliana (Mouse-ear cress).
   6993..7076    +  CDS            HST (fragment): HSTC_ARATH - Also known as HPT2, VTE2-2. Experimental evidence at protein level: Swiss-Prot protein existence level 1. Involved in the synthesis of plastoquinone-9. Can use both homogentisic acid and 2,5-dihydroxyphenylacetic acid gamma-lactone as prenyl acceptors, and solanesyl diphosphate > farnesyl diphosphate > geranylgeranyl diphosphate >> phytyl diphosphate as prenyl donors. Do not catalyze the decardoxylation of homogentisate uncoupled from prenylation. From Arabidopsis thaliana (Mouse-ear cress).
   7342..7416    +  CDS            HST (fragment): HSTC_ARATH - Also known as HPT2, VTE2-2. Experimental evidence at protein level: Swiss-Prot protein existence level 1. Involved in the synthesis of plastoquinone-9. Can use both homogentisic acid and 2,5-dihydroxyphenylacetic acid gamma-lactone as prenyl acceptors, and solanesyl diphosphate > farnesyl diphosphate > geranylgeranyl diphosphate >> phytyl diphosphate as prenyl donors. Do not catalyze the decardoxylation of homogentisate uncoupled from prenylation. From Arabidopsis thaliana (Mouse-ear cress).
   8112..12215   +  CDS            cas9: CAS9_STRP1 - Also known as csn1 From Streptococcus pyogenes serotype M1.
  12255..12503   +  terminator     HSP terminator: efficient transcription terminator from the Arabidopsis thaliana heat shock protein 18.2 gene (Nagaya et al., 2010)
  12522..12546   +  misc_feature   RB T-DNA repeat: right border repeat from nopaline C58 T-DNA
