[The description below was written by a language model from this plasmid's Addgene catalogue record and pLannotate feature annotations shown in this document.]
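Description:
p305N-13 is a plant CRISPR-Cas9 binary vector of about 12.8 kb built on the p305N backbone. It was made to test the CiU6.6 promoter, a short RNA polymerase III promoter from chicory (Cichorium intybus), as a driver of guide RNA expression. Outside the T-DNA, the backbone has a high-copy ColE1/pUC-type origin for propagation in E. coli. It also carries the broad-host-range incP oriV with its activator gene trfA, an arrangement that typically allows maintenance in Agrobacterium. Bacterial selection is by kanamycin through an aphA-3 aminoglycoside phosphotransferase gene.

Nopaline-type left and right border repeats define the transferred region. Near the left border lies an nptII (NeoR/KanR) gene, presumably the plant selectable marker, though its promoter and terminator are not annotated. Next comes the guide RNA cassette, in which the CiU6.6 promoter was inserted by Gibson cloning upstream of a 20-nt spacer targeting mEGFP, fused to the Streptococcus pyogenes gRNA scaffold. The annotation software labelled the spacer as a short mVenus fragment, which fits a guide directed against a GFP-family sequence. The CiU6.6 promoter itself is not annotated in the feature table.

Downstream is an S. pyogenes Cas9 coding sequence ending in the Arabidopsis HSP18.2 terminator. The Cas9 promoter is not identified. The region before Cas9 contains several fragmentary matches to the Arabidopsis HST gene, which may reflect genomic sequence adjoining an Arabidopsis-derived promoter, but the record does not confirm this.

The plasmid is used to measure editing of mEGFP in a Nicotiana benthamiana reporter line, so that editing efficiency reflects the strength of the Pol III promoter. Its name and purpose suggest it belongs to a series comparing different promoters.
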