Addgene plasmid #246296: p305N-13
Purpose: Evaluation of CiU6.6 promoter (Pol III promoter) for CRISPR-Cas9 editing of mEGFP in a Nicotiana benthamiana reporter line
Depositing lab: Chung-Jui Tsai. Depositing organization: University of Georgia. Publication: A compendium of nonredundant short polymerase III promoters for CRISPR applications. Deguchi M, Sinclair KM, Patel A, Coile M, Ortega MA, Bewg WP, Tsai CJ. Plant Physiol. 2025 Jul 3;198(3):kiaf294. doi: 10.1093/plphys/kiaf294. PubMed 40673482.
Backbone
  Vector backbone: p305N
  Vector type: Plant Expression, CRISPR
Growth in bacteria
  Bacterial resistance: Kanamycin, 50 μg/mL
  Growth temperature: 37°C
  Growth strain: DH5alpha
  Copy number: High Copy
Gene/Insert
  Gene/Insert name: CiU6.6 promoter
  gRNA/shRNA sequence: CATGCCCGAAGGCTACGTCC
  Species: Cichorium intybus
  Promoter: CiU6.6 promoter
  Cloning method: Gibson Cloning
Terms and licenses: Academic/Nonprofit Terms; Industry Terms: Not Available to Industry
How to cite: p305N-13 was a gift from Chung-Jui Tsai (Addgene plasmid # 246296 ; http://n2t.net/addgene:246296 ; RRID:Addgene_246296)
