>Addgene plasmid #246296 | p305N-13 | depositor partial sequence | sequence record 487327 | promoter
CTGGCTTCCCACATCGTTCATGGAGACAACACGTCTGCGCTTTACATAGCCTGGCTTCCAAACCTTTATC
