>Addgene plasmid #246296 | p305N-13 | depositor partial sequence | sequence record 487328 | Backbone
TTGAGATCCTTTTTTTCTGCGCGTAATCTGCTGCTTGCAAACAAAAAAACCACCGCTACCAGCGGTGGTT
TGTTTGCCGGATCAAGAGCTACCAACTCTTTTTCCGAAGGTAACTGGCTTCAGCAGAGCGCAGATACCAA
ATACTGTTCTTCTAGTGTAGCCGTAGTTAGGCCACCACTTCAAGAACTCTGTAGCACCGCCTACATACCT
CGCTCTGCTAATCCTGTTACCAGTGGCTGCTGCCAGTGGCGATAAGTCGTGTCTTACCGGGTTGGACTCA
AGACGATAGTTACCGGATAAGGCGCAGCGGTCGGGCTGAACGGGGGGTTCGTGCACACAGCCCAGCTTGG
AGCGAACGACCTACACCGAACTGAGATACCTACAGCGTGAGCTATGAGAAAGCGCCACGCTTCCCGAAGG
GAGAAAGGCGGACAGGTATCCGGTAAGCGGCAGGGTCGGAACAGGAGAGCGCACGAGGGAGCTTCCAGGG
GGAAACGCCTGGTATCTTTATAGTCCTGTCGGGTTTCGCCACCTCTGACTTGAGCGTCGATTTTTGTGAT
GCTCGTCAGGGGGGCGGAGCCTATGGAAAAACGCCAGCAACGCGGCCTTTTTACGGTTCCTGGCCTTTTG
CTGGCCTTTTGCTCACATGTTCTTTCCTGCGTTATCCCCTGATTCTGTGGATAACCGTATTACCGCCTTT
GAGTGAGCTGATACCGCTCGCCGCAGCCGAACGACCGAGCGCAGCGAGTCAGTGAGCGAGGAAGCGGAAG
AGGATCTCAGTAAAGCGCTGGCTGCTGAACCCCCAGCCGGAACTGACCCCACAAGGCCCTAGCGTTTGCA
ATGCACCAGGTCATCATTGACCCAGGCGTGTTCCACCAGGCCGCTGCCTCGCAACTCTTCGCAGGCTTCG
CCGACCTGCTCGCGCCACTTCTTCACGCGGGTGGAATCCGATCCGCACATGAGGCGGAAGGTTTCCAGCT
TGAGCGGGTACGGCTCCCGGTGCGAGCTGAAATAGTCGAACATCCGTCGGGCCGTCGGCGACAGCTTGCG
GTACTTCTCCCATATGAATTTCGTGTAGTGGTCGCCAGCAAACAGCACGACGATTTCCTCGTCGATCAGG
ACCTGGCAACGGGACGTTTTCTTGCCACGGTCCAGGACGCGGAAGCGGTGCAGCAGCGACACCGATTCCA
GGTGCCCAACGCGGTCGGACGTGAAGCCCATCGCCGTCGCCTGTAGGCGCGACAGGCATTCCTCGGCCTT
CGTGTAATACCGGCCATTGATCGACCAGCCCAGGTCCTGGCAAAGCTCGTAGAACGTGAAGGTGATCGGC
TCGCCGATAGGGGTGCGCTTCGCGTACTCCAACACCTGCTGCCACACCAGTTCGTCATCGTCGGCCCGCA
GCTCGACGCCGGTGTAGGTGATCTTCACGTCCTTGTTGACGTGGAAAATGACCTTGTTTTGCAGCGCCTC
GCGCGGGATTTTCTTGTTGCGCGTGGTGAACAGGGCAGAGCGGGCCGTGTCGTTTGGCATCGCTCGCATC
GTGTCCGGCCACGGCGCAATATCGAACAAGGAAAGCTGCATTTCCTTGATCTGCTGCTTCGTGTGTTTCA
GCAACGCGGCTTGCTTGGCCTCGCTGACCTGTTTTGCCAGGTCCTCGCCGGCGGTTTTTCGCTTCTTGGT
CGTCATAGTTCCTCGCGTGTCGATGGTCATCGACTTCGCCAAACCTGCCGCCTCCTGTTCGAGACGACGC
GAACGCTCCACGGCGGCCGATGGCGCGGGCAGGGCAGGGGGAGCCAGTTGCACGCTGTCGCGCTCGATCT
TGGCCGTAGCTTGCTGGGCCATCGAGCCGACGGACTGGAAGGTTTCGCGGGGCGCACGCATGACGGTGCG
GCTTGCGATGGTTTCGGCATCCTCGGCGGAAAACCCCGCGTCGATCAGTTCTTGCCTGTATGCCTTCCGG
TCAAACGTCCGATTCATTCACCCTCCTTGCGGGATTGCCCCGACTCACGCCGGGGCAATGTGCCCTTATT
CCTGATTTGATCCGCCTGGTGCCTTGGTGTCCAGATAATCCACCTTATCGGCAATGAAGTCGGTCCCGTA
GACCGTCTGGCCGTCCTTCTCGTACTTGGTATTCCGAATCTTGCCCTGCACGAATACCAGCGACCCCTTG
CCCAAATACTTGCCGTGGGCCTCGGCCTGAGAGCCAAAACACTTGATGCGGAAGAAGTCGGTGCGCTCCT
GCTTGTCGCCAGCATCGTTGCGCCACATCTAGGTACTAAAACAATTCATCCAGTAAAATATAATATTTTA
TTTTCTCCCAATCAGGCTTGATCCCCAGTAAGTCAAAAAATAGCTCGACATACTGTTCTTCCCCAATATC
CTCCCTGATCGACCGGACGCAGAAGGCAATGTCATACCACTTGTCCGCCCTGCCGCTTCTCCCAAGATCA
ATAAAGCCACTTACTTTGCCATCTTTCACAAAGATGTTGCTGTCTCCCAGGTCGCCGTGGGAAAAGACAA
GTTCCTCTTCGGGCTTTTCCGTCTTTAAAAAATCATACAGCTCGCGCGGATCTTTAAATGGGGTGTCTTC
TTCCCAGTTTTCGCAATCCACATCGGCCAGATCGTTATTCAGTAAGTAATCCAATTCGGCTAAGCGGCTG
TCTAAGCTATTCGTATAGGGACAATCCGATATGTCGATGGAGTGAAAGAGCCTGATGCACTCCGCATACA
GCTCGATAATCTTTTCAGGGCTTTGTTCATCTTCATACTCTTCCGAGCAAAGGACGCCATCGGCCTCACT
CATGAGCAGATTGCTCCAGCCATCATGCCGTTCAAGGTGCAGGACCTTTGGAACAGGCAGCTTTCCTTCC
AGCCATAGCATCATGTCCTTTTCCCGTTCCACATCATAGGTGGTCCCTTTATACCGGCTGTCCGTCATTT
TTAAATATAGGTTTTCATTTTCTCCCACCAGCTTATATACCTTAGCAGGAGACATTCCTTCCGTATCTTT
TACGCAGCGGTATTTTTCGATCAGTTTTTTCAATTCCGGTGATATTCTCATTTTAGCCATTTATTATTTC
CTTCCTCTTTTCTACAGTATTTAAAGATACCCCAAGAAGCTAATTATAACAAGACGAACTCCAATTCACT
GTTCCTTGCATTCTAAAACTTTAAATACCAGAAAACAGCTTTTTCAAAGTTGTTTTCAAAGTTGGCGTAT
AACATAGTATCGACGGAGCCGATTTTGAAACCACAATTATGGGTGATGCTGCCAACGCGAGAGCGGGCCG
GGAGGGTTCGAGAAGGGGGGGCACCCCCCTTCGGCGTGCGCGGTCACGCGCACAGGGCGCAGCCCTGGTT
AAAAACAAGGTTTATAAATATTGGTTTAAAAGCAGGTTAAAAGACAGGTTAGCGGTGGCCGAAAAACGGG
CGGAAACCCTTGCAAATGCTGGATTTTCTGCCTGTGGACAGCCCCTCAAATGTCAATAGGTGCGCCCCTC
ATCTGTCAGCACTCTGCCCCTCAAGTGTCAAGGATCGCGCCCCTCATCTGTCAGTAGTCGCGCCCCTCAA
GTGTCAATACCGCAGGGCACTTATCCCCAGGCTTGTCCACATCATCTGTGGGAAACTCGCGTAAAATCAG
GCGTTTTCGCCGATTTGCGAGGCTGGCCAGCTCCACGTCGCCGGCCGAAATCGAGCCTGCCCCTCATCTG
TCAACGCCGCGCCGGGTGAGTCGGCCCCTCAAGTGTCAACGTCCGCCCCTCATCTGTCAGTGAGGGCCAA
GTTTTCCGCGAGGTATCCACAACGCCGGCGGCTGCGGTGTCTCGCACACGGCTTCGACGGCGTTTCTGGC
GCGTTTGCAGGGCCATAGACGGCCGCCAGCCCAGCGGCGAGGGCAACCAGCCCGGTGAGCGTCTCTAGTG
GACTGATGGGCTGCCTGTATCGAGTGGTGATTTTGTGCCGAGCTGCCGGTCGGGGAGCTGTTGGCTGGCT
GGTGGCAGGATATATTGTGGTGTAAACAAATTGACGATTTAAATGGTAGGCGCGGCTTAATTAAGCGCTT
AATTAAGCGCTTAATTAAGCGCTTAATAAGCCGCGCCGTACCCCAATAGTCTCGACAGACACATAGCACC
TAACATTATTGCTTAAATTTACTATTTTTTTACTATATTATACTCAACCCAATGAGCATAAAGACTGTAA
AATCTCAAATTCCTGAGAAGCATATTTATCGATCCCACAGACTTGATAGTTCCATAATCCATACGCTGCA
GCCAAATTGCTAGTGTGTTGAACATTTAACACGTAGAGAACTAGAAAAGATATAAAACTAAGATTGATAT
CCAAAATAGACGAGAACAATAAGCAAAAACTCTTAGTTTTGAAATAAATCAACAATCCCGAGGGTTGTCA
CATACATCAAAAACGAAAATCCATATAGCAAAAAAAACTCTAAATTACCGTTCGACAAAAAGAGAAAACT
GATAGGACATTTGCTAAACATTAAAATCAAAATTTGGATCAAGCCGAATTCTCAGAAGAACTCGTCAAGA
AGGCGATAGAAGGCGATGCGCTGCGAATCGGGAGCGGCGATACCGTAAAGCACGAGGAAGCGGTCAGCCC
ATTCGCCGCCAAGCTCTTCAGCAATATCACGGGTAGCCAACGCTATGTCCTGATAGCGGTCCGCCACACC
CAGCCGGCCACAGTCGATGAATCCAGAAAAGCGGCCATTTTCCACCATGATATTCGGCAAGCAGGCATCG
CCATGGGTCACGACGAGATCATCGCCGTCGGGCATGCGCGCCTTGAGCCTGGCGAACAGTTCGGCTGGCG
CGAGCCCCTGATGCTCTTCGTCCAGATCATCCTGATCGACAAGACCGGCTTCCATCCGAGTACGTGCTCG
CTCGATGCGATGTTTCGCTTGGTGGTCGAATGGGCAGGTAGCCGGATCAAGCGTATGCAGCCGCCGCATT
GCATCAGCCATGATGGATACTTTCTCGGCAGGAGCAAGGTGAGATGACAGGAGATCCTGCCCCGGCACTT
CGCCCAATAGCAGCCAGTCCCTTCCCGCTTCAGTGACAACGTCGAGCACAGCTGCGCAAGGAACGCCCGT
CGTGGCCAGCCACGATAGCCGCGCTGCCTCGTCCTGCAGTTCATTCAGGGCACCGGACAGGTCGGTCTTG
ACAAAAAGAACCGGGCGCCCCTGCGCTGACAGCCGGAACACGGCGGCATCAGAGCAGCCGATTGTCTGTT
GTGCCCAGTCATAGCCGAATAGCCTCTCCACCCAAGCGGCCGGAGAACCTGCGTGCAATCCATCTTGTTC
AATCATCTCGAGACGTACCGCGCGATGCATTCGAAGATCGATCCTTCGCCTGGAGGAGAGAAATCAGTGG
CGCTGCGGCTTTTAGGGTTTCTTTGTTGATGGAATGAGAGTGTAAGCTCTGCCAGTGCCACTTTATTAGG
GTTTTACAAGCCCTTTTCTTCGTAATTGGGCCTGACATTTTGTGCCACTTGGGCCTTTAGAGATGAAAAT
GTATATTGGGCTTAAGTTGACTTGAAGGATAAATTAGTTTAGGATATTACGTTTTTTATGAGAATTGGTG
TGTCGGATACATGTATATGATGCATTCAAATATATGTATTCTAGATACATTTAAGTTTAGATACAATCTA
AAATGTGTCTTTAATTACAGGACTGTAACTAAAATACTTAATGTAAGAAGAATATTACTCCTTTAATAGC
TTTTGAGTATATCTAGTCTAACATCTTTTAAAAAAGTCTAATTTCTTTCATTTATTTTTCGAGCAATAGC
AAAGTGCATAATTATTTTTTTCTTCTAGAAATTCAGATTTGTTTCTCTAAATTTTGAGATTCTTTTCTCA
ATTTTGTATGTCTAGAGAACAATGTGTATTTTTCACTCTAGTTGGTTGTTACTTTGTTGAATGTTCTGAT
AAAAGTATATTGTTATTTCTGAAGTAGATATAAACCTTCATTTGGAAATTATACATAAATCAAAATCGTT
AATTATCTAGATCAAGATATATGCCCTTTTCCTAATGTATTTGATACATGCACCTAATTTCACTAGATGT
ATCTTTTCTATTTTTTAAATTATGAATAGTTAATTTTTTCCATATGTGTATTTGATACATACTTCATGAC
TTTAAAAAATTAATTATATACCAGATATATGTATTTAAAATTTGTTATGTATTTAAAGTATGTATATGAT
TATTCGATATTAATCTCTTCGATGAAGGTACCGCATGCCCGAAGGCTACGTCCGTTTTAGAGCTAGAAAT
AGCAAGTTAAAATAAGGCTAGTCCGTTATCAACTTGAAAAAGTGGCACCGAGTCGGTGCTTTTTTTACTA
GTGGAGCTCAACTTTTGATTCGCTATTTGCAGTGCACCTGTGGCGTTCATCACATCTTTTGTGACACTGT
TTGCACTGGTCATTGCTATTACAAAGGACCTTCCTGATGTTGAAGGAGATCGAAAGTAAGTAACTGCACG
CATAACCATTTTCTTTCCGCTCTTTGGCTCAATCCATTTGACAGTCAAAGACAATGTTTAACCAGCTCCG
TTTGATATATTGTCTTTATGTGTTTGTTCAAGCATGTTTAGTTAATCATGCCTTTGATTGATCTTGAATA
GGTTCCAAATATCAACCCTGGCAACAAAACTTGGAGTGAGAAACATTGCATTCCTCGGTTCTGGACTTCT
GCTAGTAAATTATGTTTCAGCCATATCACTAGCTTTCTACATGCCTCAGGTGAATTCATCTATTTCCGTC
TTAACTATTTCGGTTAATTAAAGCACGAACACCATTACTGCATGTAGAAGCTTGATAAACTATCGCCACC
AATTTATTTTTGTTGCGATATTGTTACTTTCCTCAGTATGCAGCTTTGAAAAGACCAACCCTCTTATCCT
TTAACAATGAACAGGTTTTTAGAGGTAGCTTGATGATTCCTGCACATGTGATCTTGGCTTCAGGCTTAAT
TTTCCAGGTAAAGCATTATGAGATACTCTTATATCTCTTACATACTTTTGAGATAATGCACAAGAACTTC
ATAACTATATGCTTTAGTTTCTGCATTTGACACTGCCAAATTCATTAATCTCTAATATCTTTGTTGTTGA
TCTTTGGTAGACATGGGTACTAGAAAAAGCAAACTACACCAAGGTAAAATACTTTTGTACAAACATAAAC
TCGTTATCACGGAACATCAATGGAGTGTATATCTAACGGAGTGTAGAAACATTTGATTATTGCAGGAAGC
TATCTCAGGATATTATCGGTTTATATGGAATCTCTTCTACGCAGAGTATCTGTTATTCCCCTTCCTCTAG
CTTTCAATTTCATGGTGAGGATATGCAGTTTTCTTTGTATATCATTCTTCTTCTTCTTTGTAGCTTGGAG
TCAAAATCGGTTCCTTCATGTACATACATCAAGGATATGTCCTTCTGAATTTTTATATCTTGCAATAAAA
ATGCTTGTACCAATTGAAACACCAGCTTTTTGAGTTCTATGATCACTGACTTGGTTCTAACCAAAAAAAA
AAAAATGTTTAATTTACATATCTAAAAGTAGGTTTAGGGAAACCTAAACAGTAAAATATTTGTATATTAT
TCGAATTTCACTCATCATAAAAACTTAAATTGCACCATAAAATTTTGTTTTACTATTAATGATGTAATTT
GTGTAACTTAAGATAAAAATAATATTCCGTAAGTTAACCGGCTAAAACCACGTATAAACCAGGGAACCTG
TTAAACCGGTTCTTTACTGGATAAAGAAATGAAAGCCCATGTAGACAGCTCCATTAGAGCCCAAACCCTA
AATTTCTCATCTATATAAAAGGAGTGACATTAGGGTTTTTGTTCGTCCTCTTAAAGCTTCTCGTTTTCTC
TGCCGTCTCTCTCATTCGCGCGACGCAAACGATCTTCAGGTGATCTTCTTTCTCCAAATCCTCTCTCATA
ACTCTGATTTCGTACTTGTGTATTTGAGCTCACGCTCTGTTTCTCTCACCACAGCAGCTAGCATGGACAA
GAAGTACTCCATTGGGCTCGATATCGGCACAAACAGCGTCGGCTGGGCCGTCATTACGGACGAGTACAAG
GTGCCGAGCAAAAAATTCAAAGTTCTGGGCAATACCGATCGCCACAGCATAAAGAAGAACCTCATTGGCG
CCCTCCTGTTCGACTCCGGGGAGACGGCCGAAGCCACGCGGCTCAAAAGAACAGCACGGCGCAGATATAC
CCGCAGAAAGAATCGGATCTGCTACCTGCAGGAGATCTTTAGTAATGAGATGGCTAAGGTGGATGACTCT
TTCTTCCATAGGCTGGAGGAGTCCTTTTTGGTGGAGGAGGATAAAAAGCACGAGCGCCACCCAATCTTTG
GCAATATCGTGGACGAGGTGGCGTACCATGAAAAGTACCCAACCATATATCATCTGAGGAAGAAGCTTGT
AGACAGTACTGATAAGGCTGACTTGCGGTTGATCTATCTCGCGCTGGCGCATATGATCAAATTTCGGGGA
CACTTCCTCATCGAGGGGGACCTGAACCCAGACAACAGCGATGTCGACAAACTCTTTATCCAACTGGTTC
AGACTTACAATCAGCTTTTCGAAGAGAACCCGATCAACGCATCCGGAGTTGACGCCAAAGCAATCCTGAG
CGCTAGGCTGTCCAAATCCCGGCGGCTCGAAAACCTCATCGCACAGCTCCCTGGGGAGAAGAAGAACGGC
CTGTTTGGTAATCTTATCGCCCTGTCACTCGGGCTGACCCCCAACTTTAAATCTAACTTCGACCTGGCCG
AAGATGCCAAGCTTCAACTGAGCAAAGACACCTACGATGATGATCTCGACAATCTGCTGGCCCAGATCGG
CGACCAGTACGCAGACCTTTTTTTGGCGGCAAAGAACCTGTCAGACGCCATTCTGCTGAGTGATATTCTG
CGAGTGAACACGGAGATCACCAAAGCTCCGCTGAGCGCTAGTATGATCAAGCGCTATGATGAGCACCACC
AAGACTTGACTTTGCTGAAGGCCCTTGTCAGACAGCAACTGCCTGAGAAGTACAAGGAAATTTTCTTCGA
TCAGTCTAAAAATGGCTACGCCGGATACATTGACGGCGGAGCAAGCCAGGAGGAATTTTACAAATTTATT
AAGCCCATCTTGGAAAAAATGGACGGCACCGAGGAGCTGCTGGTAAAGCTTAACAGAGAAGATCTGTTGC
GCAAACAGCGCACTTTCGACAATGGAAGCATCCCCCACCAGATTCACCTGGGCGAACTGCACGCTATCCT
CAGGCGGCAAGAGGATTTCTACCCCTTTTTGAAAGATAACAGGGAAAAGATTGAGAAAATCCTCACATTT
CGGATACCCTACTATGTAGGCCCCCTCGCCCGGGGAAATTCCAGATTCGCGTGGATGACTCGCAAATCAG
AAGAGACCATCACTCCCTGGAACTTCGAGGAAGTCGTGGATAAGGGGGCCTCTGCCCAGTCCTTCATCGA
AAGGATGACTAACTTTGATAAAAATCTGCCTAACGAAAAGGTGCTTCCTAAACACTCTCTGCTGTACGAG
TACTTCACAGTTTATAACGAGCTGACCAAGGTCAAATACGTCACAGAAGGGATGAGAAAGCCAGCATTCC
TGTCTGGAGAGCAGAAGAAAGCTATCGTGGACCTCCTCTTCAAGACGAACCGGAAAGTTACCGTGAAACA
GCTCAAAGAAGACTATTTCAAAAAGATTGAATGTTTCGACTCTGTTGAAATCAGCGGAGTGGAGGATCGC
TTCAACGCATCCCTGGGAACGTATCACGATCTCCTGAAAATCATTAAAGACAAGGACTTCCTGGACAATG
AGGAGAACGAGGACATTCTTGAGGACATTGTCCTCACCCTTACGTTGTTTGAAGATAGGGAGATGATTGA
AGAACGCTTGAAAACTTACGCTCATCTCTTCGACGACAAAGTCATGAAACAGCTCAAGAGGCGCCGATAT
ACAGGATGGGGGCGGCTGTCAAGAAAACTGATCAATGGCATCCGAGACAAGCAGAGTGGAAAGACAATCC
TGGATTTTCTTAAGTCCGATGGATTTGCCAACCGGAACTTCATGCAGTTGATCCATGATGACTCTCTCAC
CTTTAAGGAGGACATCCAGAAAGCACAAGTTTCTGGCCAGGGGGACAGTCTTCACGAGCACATCGCTAAT
CTTGCAGGTAGCCCAGCTATCAAAAAGGGAATACTGCAGACCGTTAAGGTCGTGGATGAACTCGTCAAAG
TAATGGGAAGGCATAAGCCCGAGAATATCGTTATCGAGATGGCCCGAGAGAACCAAACTACCCAGAAGGG
ACAGAAGAACAGTAGGGAAAGGATGAAGAGGATTGAAGAGGGTATAAAAGAACTGGGGTCCCAAATCCTT
AAGGAACACCCAGTTGAAAACACCCAGCTTCAGAATGAGAAGCTCTACCTGTACTACCTGCAGAACGGCA
GGGACATGTACGTGGATCAGGAACTGGACATCAATCGGCTCTCCGACTACGACGTGGATCATATCGTGCC
CCAGTCTTTTCTCAAAGATGATTCTATTGATAATAAAGTGTTGACAAGATCCGATAAAAATAGAGGGAAG
AGTGATAACGTCCCCTCAGAAGAAGTTGTCAAGAAAATGAAAAATTATTGGCGGCAGCTGCTGAACGCCA
AACTGATCACACAACGGAAGTTCGATAATCTGACTAAGGCTGAACGAGGTGGCCTGTCTGAGTTGGATAA
AGCCGGCTTCATCAAAAGGCAGCTTGTTGAGACACGCCAGATCACCAAGCACGTGGCCCAAATTCTCGAT
TCACGCATGAACACCAAGTACGATGAAAATGACAAACTGATTCGAGAGGTGAAAGTTATTACTCTGAAGT
CTAAGCTGGTCTCAGATTTCAGAAAGGACTTTCAGTTTTATAAGGTGAGAGAGATCAACAATTACCACCA
TGCGCATGATGCCTACCTGAATGCAGTGGTAGGCACTGCACTTATCAAAAAATATCCCAAGCTTGAATCT
GAATTTGTTTACGGAGACTATAAAGTGTACGATGTTAGGAAAATGATCGCAAAGTCTGAGCAGGAAATAG
GCAAGGCCACCGCTAAGTACTTCTTTTACAGCAATATTATGAATTTTTTCAAGACCGAGATTACACTGGC
CAATGGAGAGATTCGGAAGCGACCACTTATCGAAACAAACGGAGAAACAGGAGAAATCGTGTGGGACAAG
GGTAGGGATTTCGCGACAGTCCGGAAGGTCCTGTCCATGCCGCAGGTGAACATCGTTAAAAAGACCGAAG
TACAGACCGGAGGCTTCTCCAAGGAAAGTATCCTCCCGAAAAGGAACAGCGACAAGCTGATCGCACGCAA
AAAAGATTGGGACCCCAAGAAATACGGCGGATTCGATTCTCCTACAGTCGCTTACAGTGTACTGGTTGTG
GCCAAAGTGGAGAAAGGGAAGTCTAAAAAACTCAAAAGCGTCAAGGAACTGCTGGGCATCACAATCATGG
AGCGATCAAGCTTCGAAAAAAACCCCATCGACTTTCTCGAAGCGAAAGGATATAAAGAGGTCAAAAAAGA
CCTCATCATTAAGCTTCCCAAGTACTCTCTCTTTGAGCTTGAAAACGGCCGGAAACGAATGCTCGCTAGT
GCGGGCGAGCTGCAGAAAGGTAACGAGCTGGCACTGCCCTCTAAATACGTTAATTTCTTGTATCTGGCCA
GCCACTATGAAAAGCTCAAAGGGTCTCCCGAAGATAATGAGCAGAAGCAGCTGTTCGTGGAACAACACAA
ACACTACCTTGATGAGATCATCGAGCAAATAAGCGAGTTCTCCAAAAGAGTGATCCTCGCCGACGCTAAC
CTCGATAAGGTGCTTTCTGCTTACAATAAGCACAGGGATAAGCCCATCAGGGAGCAGGCAGAAAACATTA
TCCACTTGTTTACTCTGACCAACTTGGGCGCGCCTGCAGCCTTCAAGTACTTCGACACCACCATAGACAG
AAAGCGGTACACCTCTACAAAGGAGGTCCTGGACGCCACACTGATTCATCAGTCAATTACGGGGCTCTAT
GAAACAAGAATCGACCTCTCTCAGCTCGGTGGAGACGGAACAAGAAAGAGAAGAAAGGTGTGACGGATCC
TCGAATATGAAGATGAAGATGAAATATTTGGTGTGTCAAATAAAAAGCTTGTGTGCTTAAGTTTGTGTTT
TTTTCTTGGCTTGTTGTGTTATGAATTTGTGGCTTTTTCTAATATCAAATGAATGTAAGATCTCATTATA
ATGAATAAACAAATGTTTCTATAATCCATTGTGAATGTTTTGTTGGATCTCTTCTGCAGCATATAACTAC
TGTATGTGCTATGGTATGGACTATGGAATATGATTAAAGATAAGGTTTAAACTATCAGTGTTTGACAGGA
TATATTGGCGGGTAAACCTAAGAGAAAAGAGCGTTTATTAGAATAATCGGATATTTAAAAGGGCGTGAAA
AGGTTTATCCGTTCGTCCATTTGTATGTGCATGCCAACCACAGGAGATCCAAAAGGATCTAGGTGAAGAT
CCTTTTTGATAATCTCATGACCAAAATCCCTTAACGTGAGTTTTCGTTCCACTGAGCGTCAGACCCCGTA
GAAAAGATCAAAGGATCTTC
